>Addgene plasmid #218578 | peGFP C3-SPG20 | addgene full sequence | sequence record 432380 | Addgene NGS Result
TAGTTATTAATAGTAATCAATTACGGGGTCATTAGTTCATAGCCCATATATGGAGTTCCGCGTTACATAA
CTTACGGTAAATGGCCCGCCTGGCTGACCGCCCAACGACCCCCGCCCATTGACGTCAATAATGACGTATG
TTCCCATAGTAACGCCAATAGGGACTTTCCATTGACGTCAATGGGTGGAGTATTTACGGTAAACTGCCCA
CTTGGCAGTACATCAAGTGTATCATATGCCAAGTACGCCCCCTATTGACGTCAATGACGGTAAATGGCCC
GCCTGGCATTATGCCCAGTACATGACCTTATGGGACTTTCCTACTTGGCAGTACATCTACGTATTAGTCA
TCGCTATTACCATGGTGATGCGGTTTTGGCAGTACATCAATGGGCGTGGATAGCGGTTTGACTCACGGGG
ATTTCCAAGTCTCCACCCCATTGACGTCAATGGGAGTTTGTTTTGGCACCAAAATCAACGGGACTTTCCA
AAATGTCGTAACAACTCCGCCCCATTGACGCAAATGGGCGGTAGGCGTGTACGGTGGGAGGTCTATATAA
GCAGAGCTGGTTTAGTGAACCGTCAGATCCGCTAGCGCTACCGGTCGCCACCATGGTGAGCAAGGGCGAG
GAGCTGTTCACCGGGGTGGTGCCCATCCTGGTCGAGCTGGACGGCGACGTAAACGGCCACAAGTTCAGCG
TGTCCGGCGAGGGCGAGGGCGATGCCACCTACGGCAAGCTGACCCTGAAGTTCATCTGCACCACCGGCAA
GCTGCCCGTGCCCTGGCCCACCCTCGTGACCACCCTGACCTACGGCGTGCAGTGCTTCAGCCGCTACCCC
GACCACATGAAGCAGCACGACTTCTTCAAGTCCGCCATGCCCGAAGGCTACGTCCAGGAGCGCACCATCT
TCTTCAAGGACGACGGCAACTACAAGACCCGCGCCGAGGTGAAGTTCGAGGGCGACACCCTGGTGAACCG
CATCGAGCTGAAGGGCATCGACTTCAAGGAGGACGGCAACATCCTGGGGCACAAGCTGGAGTACAACTAC
AACAGCCACAACGTCTATATCATGGCCGACAAGCAGAAGAACGGCATCAAGGTGAACTTCAAGATCCGCC
ACAACATCGAGGACGGCAGCGTGCAGCTCGCCGACCACTACCAGCAGAACACCCCCATCGGCGACGGCCC
CGTGCTGCTGCCCGACAACCACTACCTGAGCACCCAGTCCGCCCTGAGCAAAGACCCCAACGAGAAGCGC
GATCACATGGTCCTGCTGGAGTTCGTGACCGCCGCCGGGATCACTCTCGGCATGGACGAGCTGTACAAGT
ACTCAGATCTCGAGCTCAAGCTTATGGAGCAAGAGCCACAAAATGGAGAACCTGCTGAAATTAAGATCAT
CAGAGAAGCATATAAGAAGGCCTTTTTATTTGTTAACAAAGGTCTGAATACAGATGAATTAGGTCAGAAG
GAAGAAGCAAAGAACTACTATAAGCAAGGAATAGGACACCTGCTCAGAGGGATCAGCATTTCATCAAAAG
AGTCTGAACACACAGGTCCTGGGTGGGAATCTGCTAGACAGATGCAACAGAAAATGAAAGAAACTCTACA
GAATGTACGCACCAGGCTGGAAATTCTAGAGAAGGGTCTTGCCACTTCTCTGCAGAATGATCTTCAGGAG
GTGCCCAAGTTATATCCAGAATTTCCACCTAAAGACATGTGTGAAAAATTACCAGAGCCTCAGTCTTTTA
GTTCAGCTCCTCAGCATGCTGAAGTAAATGGAAACACCTCAACTCCAAGTGCAGGGGCAGTTGCTGCACC
TGCTTCTCTGTCTTTACCATCACAAAGTTGTCCAGCAGAAGCTCCTCCTGCTTATACTCCTCAAGCTGCT
GAAGGTCACTACACTGTATCCTATGGAACAGATTCTGGGGAGTTTTCATCAGTTGGAGAGGAGTTTTATA
GGAATCATTCTCAGCCACCGCCTCTTGAGACCTTAGGGCTGGATGCAGATGAATTGATTTTGATACCAAA
TGGAGTACAGATTTTTTTTGTAAATCCTGCAGGGGAGGTTAGTGCACCTTCGTATCCTGGGTACCTTCGA
ATTGTGAGGTTTTTGGATAATTCTCTCGATACGGTTCTAAACCGTCCTCCCGGGTTTCTTCAGGTTTGTG
ACTGGTTATATCCTCTAGTTCCTGATAGATCTCCGGTTCTGAAATGTACTGCGGGAGCCTACATGTTTCC
TGATACAATGCTACAAGCAGCAGGATGCTTTGTGGGGGTCGTCCTGTCCTCTGAGTTACCAGAGGATGAT
AGAGAGCTCTTTGAGGATCTGTTAAGGCAAATGTCTGACCTTCGGCTCCAGGCCAACTGGAACAGAGCAG
AAGAAGAAAATGAATTCCAAATCCCTGGAAGAACTAGACCCTCCTCTGACCAACTAAAAGAAGCCTCTGG
CACTGATGTGAAACAGTTGGACCAAGGCAATAAGGATGTACGTCATAAAGGAAAACGTGGAAAAAGGGCT
AAAGATACTTCAAGTGAAGAAGTTAACCTGAGTCACATTGTACCATGTGAGCCAGTTCCAGAAGAAAAGC
CAAAAGAATTACCTGAATGGAGTGAAAAAGTGGCTCACAACATTTTGTCAGGTGCTTCCTGGGTGAGTTG
GGGTTTAGTCAAAGGTGCTGAGATTACTGGTAAGGCAATCCAGAAAGGTGCTTCTAAACTCCGAGAGCGG
ATTCAACCAGAAGAAAAACCCGTGGAAGTTAGTCCAGCTGTCACCAAGGGACTTTATATAGCGAAGCAAG
CTACAGGAGGAGCAGCAAAAGTCAGTCAGTTCCTGGTTGATGGAGTTTGCACTGTAGCAAATTGCGTTGG
AAAAGAACTAGCTCCACATGTCAAGAAGCATGGAAGCAAACTTGTTCCAGAATCTCTTAAAAAAGACAAA
GATGGGAAATCTCCTCTGGATGGTGCTATGGTTGTAGCAGCAAGTAGTGTTCAAGGATTTTCAACTGTCT
GGCAAGGATTGGAATGTGCAGCTAAATGCATCGTTAACAATGTTTCAGCAGAAACTGTACAAACTGTCAG
ATACAAATACGGATATAATGCAGGAGAAGCTACCCACCATGCGGTGGATTCTGCGGTCAATGTTGGCGTA
ACTGCCTACAATATTAACAACATTGGTATCAAAGCAATGGTGAAGAAAACTGCAACACAAACAGGACACA
CTCTCCTTGAGGACTATCAGATAGTTGATAATTCTCAGAGGGAAAATCAAGAAGGAGCAGCAAATGTCAA
CGTGAGAGGGGAGAAGGATGAGCAGACGAAGGAAGTAAAGGAGGCAAAGAAGAAAGATAAATGAGGATCC
ACCGGATCTAGATAACTGATCATAATCAGCCATACCACATTTGTAGAGGTTTTACTTGCTTTAAAAAACC
TCCCACACCTCCCCCTGAACCTGAAACATAAAATGAATGCAATTGTTGTTGTTAACTTGTTTATTGCAGC
TTATAATGGTTACAAATAAAGCAATAGCATCACAAATTTCACAAATAAAGCATTTTTTTCACTGCATTCT
AGTTGTGGTTTGTCCAAACTCATCAATGTATCTTAACGCGTAAATTGTAAGCGTTAATATTTTGTTAAAA
TTCGCGTTAAATTTTTGTTAAATCAGCTCATTTTTTAACCAATAGGCCGAAATCGGCAAAATCCCTTATA
AATCAAAAGAATAGACCGAGATAGGGT
[37 nt withheld, positions 3738-3774]
AAAGAACGTGGACTCCAACGTCAAAGG
[49 nt withheld, positions 3802-3850]
T
[91 nt withheld, positions 3852-3942]
G
[124 nt withheld, positions 3944-4067]
CAGGTGGCACTTTTCGGGGAAATGTGCGCGGAACCCCTATTTGTTTATTTTTCTAAATACATTCAAATAT
GTATCCGCTCATGAGACAATAACCCTGATAAATGCTTCAATAATATTGAAAAAGGAAGAGTCCTGAGGCG
GAAAGAACCAGCTGTGGAATGTGTGTCAGTTAGGGTGTGGAAAGTCCCCAGGCTCCCCAGCAGGCAGAAG
TATGCAAAGCATGCATCTCAATTAGTCAGCAACCAGGTGTGGAAAGTCCCCAGGCTCCCCAGCAGGCAGA
AGTATGCAAAGCATGCATCTCAATTAGTCAGCAACCATAGTCCCGCCCCTAACTCCGCCCATCCCGCCCC
TAACTCCGCCCAGTTCCGCCCATTCTCCGCCCCATGGCTGACTAATTTTTTTTATTTATGCAGAGGCCGA
GGCCGCCTCGGCCTCTGAGCTATTCCAGAAGTAGTGAGGAGGCTTTTTTGGAGGCCTAGGCTTTTGCAAA
GATCGATCAAGAGACAGGATGAGGATCGTTTCGCATGATTGAACAAGATGGATTGCACGCAGGTTCTCCG
GCCGCTTGGGTGGAGAGGCTATTCGGCTATGACTGGGCACAACAGACAATCGGCTGCTCTGATGCCGCCG
TGTTCCGGCTGTCAGCGCAGGGGCGCCCGGTTCTTTTTGTCAAGACCGACCTGTCCGGTGCCCTGAATGA
ACTGCAAGACGAGGCAGCGCGGCTATCGTGGCTGGCCACGACGGGCGTTCCTTGCGCAGCTGTGCTCGAC
GTTGTCACTGAAGCGGGAAGGGACTGGCTGCTATTGGGCGAAGTGCCGGGGCAGGATCTCCTGTCATCTC
ACCTTGCTCCTGCCGAGAAAGTATCCATCATGGCTGATGCAATGCGGCGGCTGCATACGCTTGATCCGGC
TACCTGCCCATTCGACCACCAAGCGAAACATCGCATCGAGCGAGCACGTACTCGGATGGAAGCCGGTCTT
GTCGATCAGGATGATCTGGACGAAGAGCATCAGGGGCTCGCGCCAGCCGAACTGTTCGCCAGGCTCAAGG
CGAGCATGCCCGACGGCGAGGATCTCGTCGTGACCCATGGCGATGCCTGCTTGCCGAATATCATGGTGGA
AAATGGCCGCTTTTCTGGATTCATCGACTGTGGCCGGCTGGGTGTGGCGGACCGCTATCAGGACATAGCG
TTGGCTACCCGTGATATTGCTGAAGAGCTTGGCGGCGAATGGGCTGACCGCTTCCTCGTGCTTTACGGTA
TCGCCGCTCCCGATTCGCAGCGCATCGCCTTCTATCGCCTTCTTGACGAGTTCTTCTGAGCGGGACTCTG
GGGTTCGAAATGACCGACCAAGCGACGCCCAACCTGCCATCACGAGATTTCGATTCCACCGCCGCCTTCT
ATGAAAGGTTGGGCTTCGGAATCGTTTTCCGGGACGCCGGCTGGATGATCCTCCAGCGCGGGGATCTCAT
GCTGGAGTTCTTCGCCCACCCTAGGGGGAGGCTAACTGAAACACGGAAGGAGACAATACCGGAAGGAACC
CGCGCTATGACGGCAATAAAAAGACAGAATAAAACGCACGGTGTTGGGTCGTTTGTTCATAAACGCGGGG
TTCGGTCCCAGGGCTGGCACTCTGTCGATACCCCACCGAGACCCCATTGGGGCCAATACGCCCGCGTTTC
TTCCTTTTCCCCACCCCACCCCCCAAGTTCGGGTGAAGGCCCAGGGCTCGCAGCCAACGTCGGGGCGGCA
GGCCCTGCCATAGCCTCAGGTTACTCATATATACTTTAGATTGATTTAAAACTTCATTTTTAATTTAAAA
GGATCTAGGTGAAGATCCTTTTTGATAATCTCATGACCAAAATCCCTTAACGTGAGTTTTCGTTCCACTG
AGCGTCAGACCCCGTAGAAAAGATCAAAGGATCTTCTTGAGATCCTTTTTTTCTGCGCGTAATCTGCTGC
TTGCAAACAAAAAAACCACCGCTACCAGCGGTGGTTTGTTTGCCGGATCAAGAGCTACCAACTCTTTTTC
CGAAGGTAACTGGCTTCAGCAGAGCGCAGATACCAAATACTGTTCTTCTAGTGTAGCCGTAGTTAGGCCA
CCACTTCAAGAACTCTGTAGCACCGCCTACATACCTCGCTCTGCTAATCCTGTTACCAGTGGCTGCTGCC
AGTGGCGATAAGTCGTGTCTTACCGGGTTGGACTCAAGACGATAGTTACCGGATAAGGCGCAGCGGTCGG
GCTGAACGGGGGGTTCGTGCACACAGCCCAGCTTGGAGCGAACGACCTACACCGAACTGAGATACCTACA
GCGTGAGCTATGAGAAAGCGCCACGCTTCCCGAAGGGAGAAAGGCGGACAGGTATCCGGTAAGCGGCAGG
GTCGGAACAGGAGAGCGCACGAGGGAGCTTCCAGGGGGAAACGCCTGGTATCTTTATAGTCCTGTCGGGT
TTCGCCACCTCTGACTTGAGCGTCGATTTTTGTGATGCTCGTCAGGGGGGCGGAGCCTATGGAAAAACGC
CAGCAACGCGGCCTTTTTACGGTTCCTGGCCTTTTGCTGGCCTTTTGCTCACATGTTCTTTCCTGCGTTA
TCCCCTGATTCTGTGGATAACCGTATTACCGCCATGCAT
Features (pLannotate 1.2.2; 15 found; start..end, strand, type, name):
     61..364     +  enhancer       CMV enhancer: human cytomegalovirus immediate early enhancer
    365..568     +  promoter       CMV promoter: human cytomegalovirus (CMV) immediate early promoter
    613..1329    +  CDS            EGFP: EGFP is a basic (constitutively fluorescent) green fluorescent protein published in 1996, derived from Aequorea victoria. It is reported to be a rapidly-maturing weak dimer with moderate acid sensitivity.
   1331..1353    +  misc_feature   MCS (fragment): multiple cloning site
   1354..3351    +  CDS            SPART: SPART_HUMAN - Also known as KIAA0610, SPG20 From Homo sapiens (Human).
   3377..3461    +  CDS            large T antigen (fragment): large T antigen from SV40 (simian virus 40)
   3484..3605    +  polyA_signal   SV40 poly(A) signal: SV40 polyadenylation signal
   3639..4067    -  rep_origin     f1 ori (sequence partly withheld): f1 bacteriophage origin of replication; arrow indicates direction of (+) strand synthesis
   4094..4198    +  promoter       AmpR promoter: bla
   4200..4557    +  promoter       SV40 promoter: SV40 enhancer and early promoter
   4592..5386    +  CDS            NeoR/KanR: aminoglycoside phosphotransferase from Tn5; aph(3')-II (or nptII); confers resistance to neomycin, kanamycin, and G418 (Geneticin®)
   5407..5559    +  CDS            ble (fragment): BLE_KLEPN - Experimental evidence at protein level: Swiss-Prot protein existence level 1. Binding protein with a strong affinity to the bleomycin family of antibiotics. Binds to CL990; an antimitotic-antibiotic compound. From Klebsiella pneumoniae.
   5618..5665    +  polyA_signal   HSV TK poly(A) signal: herpes simplex virus thymidine kinase polyadenylation signal (Cole and Stacy, 1985)
   5756..5772    -  polyA_signal   bGH poly(A) signal (fragment): bovine growth hormone polyadenylation signal
   5994..6582    +  rep_origin     ori: high-copy-number ColE1/pMB1/pBR322/pUC origin of replication
