[The description below was written by a language model from this plasmid's Addgene catalogue record and pLannotate feature annotations shown in this document.]
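Description:
peGFP C3-SPG20 is a 6,696 bp mammalian expression plasmid built on the peGFP-C3 backbone that produces human SPG20 (spartin, gene symbol SPART) fused at its N terminus to EGFP. The roughly 2 kb SPG20 coding sequence was inserted between the HindIII and BamHI sites of the multiple cloning site, both of which were retained, so that it lies directly downstream of the EGFP open reading frame with only a short stretch of residual polylinker between them. Transcription of the fusion is driven by the human cytomegalovirus immediate early enhancer and promoter, giving strong constitutive expression in most mammalian cell lines, and the transcript is terminated by the SV40 polyadenylation signal.

The plasmid is propagated in E. coli through a high-copy ColE1/pUC-type origin and selected with kanamycin. A single Tn5 aminoglycoside phosphotransferase gene (NeoR/KanR) serves both hosts. A bacterial bla-type promoter drives it in E. coli, while the adjacent SV40 enhancer/early promoter drives it in mammalian cells, where it confers G418 resistance and allows stable lines to be selected; the HSV thymidine kinase poly(A) signal ends this cassette. An f1 phage origin is also present, which can support single-stranded DNA production. The small annotated fragments of SV40 large T antigen, ble and bGH poly(A) appear to be partial matches within backbone sequence rather than functional elements.

The construct is intended for transient or stable expression of fluorescently labelled spartin, allowing its localisation and dynamics to be followed by microscopy. The associated study concerns lysosomal damage sensing and lysophagy initiation involving SPG20 and ITCH.
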