Addgene plasmid #218578: peGFP C3-SPG20
Purpose: Expresses GFP-tagged human SPG20 in mammalian cells
Depositing lab: Hemmo Meyer. Publication: Lysosomal damage sensing and lysophagy initiation by SPG20-ITCH. Gahlot P, Kravic B, Rota G, van den Boom J, Levantovsky S, Schulze N, Maspero E, Polo S, Behrends C, Meyer H. Mol Cell. 2024 Mar 14:S1097-2765(24)00172-2. doi: 10.1016/j.molcel.2024.02.029. PubMed 38503285.
Backbone
  Vector backbone: peGFP-C3
  Total vector size (bp): 6696
  Vector type: Mammalian Expression
  Selectable markers: Neomycin (select with G418)
Growth in bacteria
  Bacterial resistance: Kanamycin, 50 μg/mL
  Growth temperature: 37°C
  Growth strain: DH5alpha
  Copy number: Unknown
Gene/Insert
  Gene/Insert name: SPG20 (alt name: Spartin)
  Species: H. sapiens (human)
  Insert size (bp): 2001
  Entrez Gene: SPART (a.k.a. SPG20, TAHCCP1)
  Promoter: CMV
  Tag / fusion protein: eGFP (N terminal on insert)
  Cloning method: Restriction Enzyme; 5′ cloning site HINDIII (not destroyed); 3′ cloning site BamHI (not destroyed)
  Sequencing primers: 5′ CMVfor
Terms and licenses: Academic/Nonprofit Terms; Industry Terms: Not Available to Industry
How to cite: peGFP C3-SPG20 was a gift from Hemmo Meyer (Addgene plasmid # 218578 ; http://n2t.net/addgene:218578 ; RRID:Addgene_218578)
